>Addgene plasmid #67490 | pCMV4-SMAC-HA-eGFP | addgene partial sequence | sequence record 118323 | BGH-rev 5'-TAGAAGGCACAGTCGAGG-3'
GGGCTTCATGATGTCCCCATAATTTTTGGCAGAGGGAAAAAGATCTGCTAGCAAGCTTCTCGAGTCATTA
CTTGTACAGCTCGTCCATGCCGAGAGTGATCCCGGCGGCGGTCACGAACTCCAGCAGGACCATGTGATCG
CGCTTCTCGTTGGGGTCTTTGCTCAGGGCGGACTGGGTGCTCAGGTAGTGGTTGTCGGGCAGCAGCACGG
GGCCGTCGCCGATGGGGGTGTTCTGCTGGTAGTGGTCGGCGAGCTGCACGCTGCCGTCCTCGATGTTGTG
GCGGATCTTGAAGTTCACCTTGATGCCGTTCTTCTGCTTGTCGGCCATGATATAGACGTTGTGGCTGTTG
TAGTTGTACTCCAGCTTGTGCCCCAGGATGTTGCCGTCCTCCTTGAAGTCGATGCCCTTCAGCTCGATGC
GGTTCACCAGGGTGTCGCCCTCGAACTTCACCTCGGCGCGGGTCTTGTAGTTGCCGTCGTCCTTGAAGAA
GATGGTGCGCTCCTGGACGTAGCCTTCGGGCATGGCGGACTTGAAGAAGTCGTGCTGCTTCATGTGGTCG
GGGTAGCGGCTGAAGCACTGCACGCCGTAGGTCAGGGTGGTCACGAGGGTGGGCCAGGGCACGGGCAGCT
TGCCGGTGGTGCAGATGAACTTCAGGGTCAGCTTGCCGTAGGTGGCATCGCCCTCGCCCTCGCCGGACAC
GCTGAACTTGTGGCCGTTTACGTCGCCGTCCAGCTCGACCAGGATGGGCACCACCCCGGTGAACAGCTCC
TCGCCCTTGCTCACGAATTCAGCGTAATCTGGAACATCGTATGGGTAGGATCCAATAGGAACCGCACACA
GGGTTACTCCAAAGCCAATCGTCACAGTTTTGTGCCATGGTCTTATCATT
