>Addgene plasmid #67490 | pCMV4-SMAC-HA-eGFP | addgene partial sequence | sequence record 119650 | EGFP-N 5'-CGTCGCCGTCCAGCTCGACCAG-3'
CTCGCCCTTGCTCACGAATTCAGCGTAATCTGGAACATCGTATGGGTAGGATCCAATAGGAACCGCACAC
AGGGTTACTCCAAAGCCAATCGTCACAGTTTTGTGCCATGGTCTTATCAATTCTGAGAAACACCGCTTCT
TAAAGTTAGCCACAACAGGAACACACAAACACTGTCTGTACCTGAAGAATGAAGTTACGCTGCGCGACAG
CCAACTCTTCAGAGCCGCCATGGTACCTCCGGATCGATAATTCTAGAGGGCCCGTTTAAACGCTAGCCAG
CTTGGGTCTCCCTATAGTGAGTCGTATTAATTTCGATAAGCCAGTAAGCAGTGGGTTCTCTAGTTAGCCA
GAGAGCTCTGCTTATATAGACCTCCCACCGTACACGCCTACCGCCCATTTGCGTCAATGGGGCGGAGTTG
TTACGACATTTTGGAAAGTCCCGTTGATACGCGTATATCTGGCCCGTACATCGCGAAGCAGCGCAAAACG
CCTAACCCTAAGCAGATTCTTCATGCAATTGTCGGTCAAGCCTTGCCTTGTTGTAGCTTAAATTTTGCTC
GCGCACTACTCAGCGACCTCCAACACACAAGCAGGGAGCAGATACTGGCTTAACTATGCGGCATCAGAGC
AGATTGTACTGAGAGTGCACCATAGGGGATCGGGAGATCTCCCGATCCGTCGACGTCAGGTGGCACTTTT
CGGGGAAATGTGCGCGGAACCCCTATTTGTTTATTTTTCTAAATACATTCAAATATGTATCCGCTCATGA
GACAATAACCCTGATAAATGCTTCAATAATATTGAAAAAGGAAGAGTATGAGTATTCAACATTTCCGTGT
CGCCCTTATTCCCTTTTTTGCGGCATTTTGCCTTCCTGTTTTTGCTCACCCAGAAACGCTGGTGAAAGTA
AAAGATGCTGAAGATCAGTTGGGTGCACGAGTGGGTTACATCGAACTGGATCTCAACAGCGGTAAGATCC
