[The description below was written by a language model from this plasmid's Addgene catalogue record.]
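Description:
pCMV4-SMAC-HA-eGFP is a mammalian expression plasmid built on the pCMV(delta4) backbone, one of a graded series of vectors in which the CMV promoter has been truncated to weaken transcription. It is maintained in E. coli as a high-copy plasmid under ampicillin selection, and it carries a neomycin resistance marker so that transfected mammalian cells can be selected with G418. The record does not include a feature table, so the origin of replication and polyadenylation signal are not explicitly listed, although the use of a BGH reverse sequencing primer suggests a BGH terminator region downstream of the insert.

The insert encodes residues 1–59 of human SMAC (DIABLO), cloned between KpnI and EcoRI sites and fused at its C terminus to an HA epitope followed by eGFP. This N-terminal segment of SMAC serves as a leader sequence that directs import into mitochondria and delivery to the intermembrane space (IMS), so the fusion carries the HA-eGFP cargo into that compartment. The attenuated CMV promoter gives lower expression than the full-strength promoter, which would generally help limit the mislocalisation that can accompany heavy overexpression of organelle-targeted proteins.

The construct is used as a fluorescent and epitope-tagged marker of the mitochondrial IMS, detectable by direct eGFP fluorescence or by anti-HA antibodies. It also serves as a localisation control or template for targeting other proteins to the IMS. It was deposited as part of a plasmid toolbox assembled for studying human ARF family GTPases.
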