Addgene plasmid #67490: pCMV4-SMAC-HA-eGFP
Purpose: Targets HA-eGFP to mitochondrial intermembrane space (IMS)
Depositing lab: Richard Kahn. Depositing organization: Emory University. Publication: Tool box: Plasmids for the expression or knockdown of human ARF Family GTPases (ARF/ARL/SAR) and their co-expression in bacteria with N-myristoyltransferases. Kerr SC, Kahn RA. Cell Logist. 2015 Sep 21;5(3):e1090523. doi: 10.1080/21592799.2015.1090523. eCollection 2015 Jul-Sep. PubMed 27057421.
Backbone
  Vector backbone: pCMV(delta4)
  Vector type: Mammalian Expression
  Selectable markers: Neomycin (select with G418)
Growth in bacteria
  Bacterial resistance: Ampicillin, 100 μg/mL
  Growth temperature: 37°C
  Growth strain: DH5alpha
  Copy number: High Copy
Gene/Insert
  Gene/Insert name: SMAC (alt name: pRK112)
  Species: H. sapiens (human)
  Mutation: aa1-59
  Entrez Gene: DIABLO (a.k.a. DFNA64, SMAC)
  Promoter: attenuated CMV
  Tag / fusion protein: HA-eGFP (C terminal on insert)
  Cloning method: Restriction Enzyme; 5′ cloning site KpnI (unknown if destroyed); 3′ cloning site EcoRI (unknown if destroyed)
  Sequencing primers: 5′ CMV-F; 3′ BGH-rev
Terms and licenses: Academic/Nonprofit Terms; Industry Terms: Not Available to Industry
Depositor comments: Additional References: (1) For pCMV0-6 vectors: Morita, et al (2012) Biotechniques (PMCID: 3759224); (2) For targeting proteins to the IMS using the leader sequence from SMAC/Diablo: Sabharwal, et al (2013) Biochem J 456: 337-46, and (3) Ozawa, et al (2007) ACS Chemical Biology 2: 176-186.
How to cite: pCMV4-SMAC-HA-eGFP was a gift from Richard Kahn (Addgene plasmid # 67490 ; http://n2t.net/addgene:67490 ; RRID:Addgene_67490)
